>Addgene plasmid #231225 | CA-0202 CMVTO-hIL6-rens.1_Del | addgene full sequence | sequence record 459222 | Addgene NGS Result
TGGTAACAGGATTAGCAGAGCGAGGTATGTAGGCGGTGCTACAGAGTTCTTGAAGTGGTGGCCTAACTAC
GGCTACACTAGAAGAACAGTATTTGGTATCTGCGCTCTGCTGAAGCCAGTTACCTTCGGAAAAAGAGTTG
GTAGCTCTTGATCCGGCAAACAAACCACCGCTGGTAGCGGTGGTTTTTTTGTTTGCAAGCAGCAGATTAC
GCGCAGAAAAAAAGGATCTCAAGAAGATCCTTTGATCTTTTCTACGGGGTCTGACGCTCAGTGGAACGAA
AACTCACGTTAAGGGATTTTGGTCATGAGATTATCAAAAAGGATCTTCACCTAGATCCTTTTAAATTAAA
AATGAAGTTTTAAATCAATCTAAAGTATATATGAGTAAACTTGGTCTGACAGTTACCAATGCTTAATCAG
TGAGGCACCTATCTCAGCGATCTGTCTATTTCGTTCATCCATAGTTGCCTGACTCCCCGTCGTGTAGATA
ACTACGATACGGGAGGGCTTACCATCTGGCCCCAGTGCTGCAATGATACCGCGAGACCCACGCTCACCGG
CTCCAGATTTATCAGCAATAAACCAGCCAGCCGGAAGGGCCGAGCGCAGAAGTGGTCCTGCAACTTTATC
CGCCTCCATCCAGTCTATTAATTGTTGCCGGGAAGCTAGAGTAAGTAGTTCGCCAGTTAATAGTTTGCGC
AACGTTGTTGCCATTGCTACAGGCATCGTGGTGTCACGCTCGTCGTTTGGTATGGCTTCATTCAGCTCCG
GTTCCCAACGATCAAGGCGAGTTACATGATCCCCCATGTTGTGCAAAAAAGCGGTTAGCTCCTTCGGTCC
TCCGATCGTTGTCAGAAGTAAGTTGGCCGCAGTGTTATCACTCATGGTTATGGCAGCACTGCATAATTCT
CTTACTGTCATGCCATCCGTAAGATGCTTTTCTGTGACTGGTGAGTACTCAACCAAGTCATTCTGAGAAT
AGTGTATGCGGCGACCGAGTTGCTCTTGCCCGGCGTCAATACGGGATAATACCGCGCCACATAGCAGAAC
TTTAAAAGTGCTCATCATTGGAAAACGTTCTTCGGGGCGAAAACTCTCAAGGATCTTACCGCTGTTGAGA
TCCAGTTCGATGTAACCCACTCGTGCACCCAACTGATCTTCAGCATCTTTTACTTTCACCAGCGTTTCTG
GGTGAGCAAAAACAGGAAGGCAAAATGCCGCAAAAAAGGGAATAAGGGCGACACGGAAATGTTGAATACT
CATACTCTTCCTTTTTCAATATTATTGAAGCATTTATCAGGGTTATTGTCTCATGAGCGGATACATATTT
GAATGTATTTAGAAAAATAAACAAATAGGGGTTCCGCGCACATTTCCCCGAAAAGTGCCACCTGACGTCG
ACGGATCGGGAGATCTCCCGATCCCCTATGGTGCACTCTCAGTACAATCTGCTCTGATGCCGCATAGTTA
AGCCAGTATCTGCTCCCTGCTTGTGTGTTGGAGGTCGCTGAGTAGTGCGCGAGCAAAATTTAAGCTACAA
CAAGGCAAGGCTTGACCGACAATTGCATGAAGAATCTGCTTAGGGTTAGGCGTTTTGCGCTGCTTCGTAC
GGGCCAGATATACGCGTTGACATTGATTATTGACTAGTTATTAATAGTAATCAATTACGGGGTCATTAGT
TCATAGCCCATATATGGAGTTCCGCGTTACATAACTTACGGTAAATGGCCCGCCTGGCTGACCGCCCAAC
GACCCCCGCCCATTGACGTCAATAATGACGTATGTTCCCATAGTAACGCCAATAGGGACTTTCCATTGAC
GTCAATGGGTGGAGTATTTACGGTAAACTGCCCACTTGGCAGTACATCAAGTGTATCATATGCCAAGTAC
GCCCCCTATTGACGTCAATGACGGTAAATGGCCCGCCTGGCATTATGCCCAGTACATGACCTTATGGGAC
TTTCCTACTTGGCAGTACATCTACGTATTAGTCATCGCTATTACCATGGTGATGCGGTTTTGGCAGTACA
TCAATGGGCGTGGATAGCGGTTTGACTCACGGGGATTTCCAAGTCTCCACCCCATTGACGTCAATGGGAG
TTTGTTTTGGCACCAAAATCAACGGGACTTTCCAAAATGTCGTAACAACTCCGCCCCATTGACGCAAATG
GGCGGTAGGCGTGTACGGTGGGAGGTCTATATAAGCAGAGCTCTCCCTATCAGTGATAGAGATCTCCCTA
TCAGTGATAGAGATCGTCGACGAGCTCGTTTAGTGAACCGTCAGATCGCCTGGAGACGCCATCCACGCTG
TTTTGACCTCCATAGAAGACACCGGGACCGATCCAGCCTCCGGACTCTAGCGTTTAAACTTAAGCTTCGC
CACCATGAACAGCTTCTCTACCAGCGCTTTTGGACCCGTGGCCTTTTCGTTGGGCCTGCTTCTCGTTCTT
CCTGCCGCATTCCCTGCACCAGTCCCCCCAGGCGAAGATTCTAAAGATGTGGCTGCTCCACACAGACAGC
CCCTTACTAGCAGTGAACGTATTGATAAACAGATCAGGTACATCCTGGACGGAATCTCAGCCCTAAGAAA
AGAGACATGCAATAAGTCCAACATGTGTGAGAGTTCCAAGGAGGCCCTCGCCGAGAATAACCTGAATCTA
CCCAAGATGGCCGAGAAGGACGGTTGTTTCCAGAGTGGGTTTAACGAAGAGACTTGCCTGGTGAAAATTA
TAACCGGGCTGCTGGAATTCGAAGTGTACCTGGAGTATTTGCAAAATCGGTTCGAGTCATCTGAAGAGCA
GGCCAGGGCTGTCCAGATGTCTACCAAAGTATTAATCCAGTTCTTGCAGAAGTATATTCACCCATTCCAT
CTGGTTATTCATAACGAGTCGACAAACGCGAGCCTGCTTACAAAGCTCCAGGCGCAGAATCAGTGGTTAC
AAGACATGACGACCCATCTGATTCTCCGATCATTTAAGGAATTTTTGCAATCCTCCCTCCGGGCACTGCG
CCAAATGACCGGTTAGGGCCCGAACAAAAACTCATCTCAGAAGAGGATCTGAATAGCGCCGTCGACCATC
ATCATAATCATCATTGAGTTTAAACCCGCTGATCAGCCTCGACTGTGCCTTCTAGTTGCCAGCCATCTGT
TGTTTGCCCCTCCCCCGTGCCTTCCTTGACCCTGGAAGGTGCCACTCCCACTGTCCTTTCCTAATAAAAT
GAGGAAATTGCATCGCATTGTCTGAGTAGGTGTCATTCTATTCTGGGGGGTGGGGTGGGGCAGGACAGCA
AGGGGGAGGATTGGGAAGACAATAGCAGGCATGCTGGGGATGCGGTGGGCTCTATGGAGATCTATCGATG
TTCTGGGGATGCGGTGGGCTCTATGGCTTCTGAGGCGGAAAGAACCAGCTGGGGCTCTAGGGGGTATCCC
C
[124 nt withheld, positions 3432-3555]
C
[91 nt withheld, positions 3557-3647]
AGGGTGATGGTTCACGTACCTAGAAGTTCCTATTCCGAAGTTCCTATTCTCTAGAAAGTATAGGAACTTC
CTTGGCCAAAAAGCCTGAACTCACCGCGACGTCTGTCGAGAAGTTTCTGATCGAAAAGTTCGACAGCGTC
TCCGACCTGATGCAGCTCTCGGAGGGCGAAGAATCTCGTGCTTTCAGCTTCGATGTAGGAGGGCGTGGAT
ATGTCCTGCGGGTAAATAGCTGCGCCGATGGTTTCTACAAAGATCGTTATGTTTATCGGCACTTTGCATC
GGCCGCGCTCCCGATTCCGGAAGTGCTTGACATTGGGGAATTCAGCGAGAGCCTGACCTATTGCATCTCC
CGCCGTGCACAGGGTGTCACGTTGCAAGACCTGCCTGAAACCGAACTGCCCGCTGTTCTGCAGCCGGTCG
CGGAGGCCATGGATGCGATCGCTGCGGCCGATCTTAGCCAGACGAGCGGGTTCGGCCCATTCGGACCGCA
AGGAATCGGTCAATACACTACATGGCGTGATTTCATATGCGCGATTGCTGATCCCCATGTGTATCACTGG
CAAACTGTGATGGACGACACCGTCAGTGCGTCCGTCGCGCAGGCTCTCGATGAGCTGATGCTTTGGGCCG
AGGACTGCCCCGAAGTCCGGCACCTCGTGCACGCGGATTTCGGCTCCAACAATGTCCTGACGGACAATGG
CCGCATAACAGCGGTCATTGACTGGAGCGAGGCGATGTTCGGGGATTCCCAATACGAGGTCGCCAACATC
TTCTTCTGGAGGCCGTGGTTGGCTTGTATGGAGCAGCAGACGCGCTACTTCGAGCGGAGGCATCCGGAGC
TTGCAGGATCGCCGCGGCTCCGGGCGTATATGCTCCGCATTGGTCTTGACCAACTCTATCAGAGCTTGGT
TGACGGCAATTTCGATGATGCAGCTTGGGCGCAGGGTCGATGCGACGCAATCGTCCGATCCGGAGCCGGG
ACTGTCGGGCGTACACAAATCGCCCGCAGAAGCGCGGCCGTCTGGACCGATGGCTGTGTAGAAGTACTCG
CCGATAGTGGAAACCGACGCCCCAGCACTCGTCCGAGGGCAAAGGAATAGCACGTACTACGAGATTTCGA
TTCCACCGCCGCCTTCTATGAAAGGTTGGGCTTCGGAATCGTTTTCCGGGACGCCGGCTGGATGATCCTC
CAGCGCGGGGATCTCATGCTGGAGTTCTTCGCCCACCCCAACTTGTTTATTGCAGCTTATAATGGTTACA
AATAAAGCAATAGCATCACAAATTTCACAAATAAAGCATTTTTTTCACTGCATTCTAGTTGTGGTTTGTC
CAAACTCATCAATGTATCTTATCATGTCTGTATACCGTCGACCTCTAGCTAGAGCTTGGCGTAATCATGG
TCATAGCTGTTTCCTGTGTGAAATTGTTATCCGCTCACAATTCCACACAACATACGAGCCGGAAGCATAA
AGTGTAAAGCCTGGGGTGCCTAATGAGTGAGCTAACTCACATTAATTGCGTTGCGCTCACTGCCCGCTTT
CCAGTCGGGAAACCTGTCGTGCCAGCTGCATTAATGAATCGGCCAACGCGCGGGGAGAGGCGGTTTGCGT
ATTGGGCGCTCTTCCGCTTCCTCGCTCACTGACTCGCTGCGCTCGGTCGTTCGGCTGCGGCGAGCGGTAT
CAGCTCACTCAAAGGCGGTAATACGGTTATCCACAGAATCAGGGGATAACGCAGGAAAGAACATGTGAGC
AAAAGGCCAGCAAAAGGCCAGGAACCGTAAAAAGGCCGCGTTGCTGGCGTTTTTCCATAGGCTCCGCCCC
CCTGACGAGCATCACAAAAATCGACGCTCAAGTCAGAGGTGGCGAAACCCGACAGGACTATAAAGATACC
AGGCGTTTCCCCCTGGAAGCTCCCTCGTGCGCTCTCCTGTTCCGACCCTGCCGCTTACCGGATACCTGTC
CGCCTTTCTCCCTTCGGGAAGCGTGGCGCTTTCTCATAGCTCACGCTGTAGGTATCTCAGTTCGGTGTAG
GTCGTTCGCTCCAAGCTGGGCTGTGTGCACGAACCCCCCGTTCAGCCCGACCGCTGCGCCTTATCCGGTA
ACTATCGTCTTGAGTCCAACCCGGTAAGACACGACTTATCGCCACTGGCAGCAGCCAC
Features (pLannotate 1.2.2; 22 found; start..end, strand, type, name):
    403..1263    -  CDS            AmpR: β-lactamase; bla; confers resistance to ampicillin, carbenicillin, and related antibiotics
   1264..1368    -  promoter       AmpR promoter: bla
   1427..1479    -  misc_feature   bom (fragment): basis of mobility region from pBR322
   1629..2008    +  enhancer       CMV enhancer: human cytomegalovirus immediate early enhancer
   2009..2212    +  promoter       CMV promoter: human cytomegalovirus (CMV) immediate early promoter
   2214..2233    +  promoter       PLtetO-1 promoter (fragment): modified phage lambda PL promoter with tet operator sites (Lutz and Bujard, 1997)
   2235..2254    +  promoter       PLtetO-1 promoter (fragment): modified phage lambda PL promoter with tet operator sites (Lutz and Bujard, 1997)
   2262..2295    +  promoter       TRE3GV promoter (fragment): 3rd-generation Tet-responsive promoter that can be activated by binding of Tet-On® 3G, optimized for retroviral and lentiviral vectors
   2385..3017    +  CDS            IL6: IL6_HUMAN - Also known as IFNB2. Experimental evidence at protein level: Swiss-Prot protein existence level 1. Acts as an essential factor in bone homeostasis and on vessels directly or indirectly by induction of VEGF, resulting in increased angiogenesis activity and vascular permeability (PubMed:17075861, PubMed:12794819). Induces, through 'trans-signaling' and synergistically with IL1B and TNF, the production of VEGF (PubMed:12794819). Involved in metabolic controls, is discharged into the bloodstream after muscle contraction increasing lipolysis and improving insulin resistance (PubMed:2082
   3123..3347    +  polyA_signal   bGH poly(A) signal: bovine growth hormone polyadenylation signal
   3363..3386    +  polyA_signal   bGH poly(A) signal (fragment): bovine growth hormone polyadenylation signal
   3390..3411    +  promoter       SV40 promoter (fragment): SV40 enhancer and early promoter
   3432..3665    +  rep_origin     f1 ori (fragment) (sequence partly withheld): f1 bacteriophage origin of replication; arrow indicates direction of (+) strand synthesis
   3670..3717    +  protein_bind   FRT: FLP-mediated recombination occurs in the 8-bp core sequence TCTAGAAA (Turan and Bode, 2011). FLP recombinase from the Saccharomyces cerevisiae 2μ plasmid
   3725..4747    +  CDS            HygR: aminoglycoside phosphotransferase from E. coli; aph(4)-Ia; confers resistance to hygromycin
   4757..4882    +  CDS            ble (fragment): BLE_KLEPN - Experimental evidence at protein level: Swiss-Prot protein existence level 1. Binding protein with a strong affinity to the bleomycin family of antibiotics. Binds to CL990; an antimitotic-antibiotic compound. From Klebsiella pneumoniae.
   4877..4998    +  polyA_signal   SV40 poly(A) signal: SV40 polyadenylation signal
   5071..5087    -  protein_bind   lac operator: The lac repressor binds to the lac operator to inhibit transcription in E. coli. This inhibition can be relieved by adding lactose or isopropyl-β-D-thiogalactopyranoside (IPTG). lac repressor encoded by lacI
   5095..5125    -  promoter       lac promoter: promoter for the E. coli lac operon
   5140..5161    -  protein_bind   CAP binding site: CAP binding activates transcription in the presence of cAMP. E. coli catabolite activator protein
   5174..5266    -  CDS            lacI (fragment): lac repressor; lacI; The lac repressor binds to the lac operator to inhibit transcription in E. coli. This inhibition can be relieved by adding lactose or isopropyl-β-D-thiogalactopyranoside (IPTG).
   5449..232     -  rep_origin     ori (across the origin): high-copy-number ColE1/pMB1/pBR322/pUC origin of replication
