[The description below was written by a language model from this plasmid's Addgene catalogue record and pLannotate feature annotations shown in this document.]
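Description:
CA-0202 CMVTO-hIL6-rens.1_Del is a 5.8 kb mammalian expression plasmid built on a CMVTO-FlpIn backbone. It is maintained in E. coli at high copy through a ColE1/pUC-type origin and selected with ampicillin via the β-lactamase gene. The backbone also retains small remnants of standard cloning vectors, including a fragment of the f1 origin, a bom fragment and lac promoter/operator elements, which play no evident role in the payload.

The expression cassette consists of the human cytomegalovirus immediate-early enhancer and promoter followed directly by two short tet operator-like sequences (annotated as PLtetO-1 fragments). This is the arrangement of a "CMV-TO" promoter, which is constitutive in ordinary cells but repressed by Tet repressor and induced by tetracycline or doxycycline in TetR-expressing lines. It drives a human IL6 coding sequence terminated by the bovine growth hormone polyadenylation signal. The insert name (hIL6-rens.1_Del) and the stated purpose ("CleaveIL-6_Del") indicate an engineered IL-6 variant from work on orthogonalized human protease control of secreted signals. However, the record does not spell out what the "rens.1" element or the "Del" modification are, and the feature table annotates only the IL6 open reading frame.

Downstream lies an FRT site immediately followed by a hygromycin resistance gene and an SV40 poly(A) signal, with no complete promoter annotated in front of it. This is the usual Flp-In design, in which FLP-mediated recombination into a genomic FRT landing pad supplies the promoter, so hygromycin resistance marks correct single-copy integration. The plasmid can therefore serve for transient transfection or for generating isogenic stable lines expressing the IL-6 variant.
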