Addgene plasmid #231225: CA-0202 CMVTO-hIL6-rens.1_Del
Purpose: CleaveIL-6_Del
Depositing lab: Xiaojing Gao. Depositing organization: Stanford University. Publication: Orthogonalized human protease control of secreted signals. Aldrete CA, Call CC, Sant'Anna LE, Vlahos AE, Pei J, Cong Q, Gao XJ. Nat Chem Biol. 2025 Jan 15. doi: 10.1038/s41589-024-01831-x. PubMed 39814991.
Backbone
  Vector backbone: CMVTO-FlpIn
  Vector type: Mammalian Expression
Growth in bacteria
  Bacterial resistance: Ampicillin, 100 μg/mL
  Growth temperature: 37°C
  Growth strain: DH5alpha
  Copy number: High Copy
Gene/Insert
  Gene/Insert name: hIL6-rens.1_Del
  Species: H. sapiens (human)
  Entrez Gene: IL6 (a.k.a. BSF-2, BSF2, CDF, HGF, HSF, IFN-beta-2, IFNB2, IL-6)
  Cloning method: Ligation Independent Cloning
Terms and licenses: Academic/Nonprofit Terms; Industry Terms: Not Available to Industry
How to cite: CA-0202 CMVTO-hIL6-rens.1_Del was a gift from Xiaojing Gao (Addgene plasmid # 231225 ; http://n2t.net/addgene:231225 ; RRID:Addgene_231225)
